>Addgene plasmid #78803 | pET32a-His-FADD | addgene partial sequence | sequence record 149115 | T7term 5'-GCTAGTTATTGCTCAGCGG-3'
TAGATGCGTCTGAGTTCCATGACATCGGGGACATGGCCCCACTCCTGTTCTGGAGGTCACGGGCCTGCTG
AACCTCTTGTACCAAGTCAGCCACCAGGTTCATCTGGCANGACCTGAGAGCCCCCACCAGGTGGGCCACT
GTTGCGTTCTCCTTCTCTGTGTTCTTCCAGATTCTCAGTGACTCCCGCACACGCTCTGTCAGGTTGCGGG
GGTATCTGTCCTCGATGCTGTCGATCTTGGTGTCTGAGACTTTGAGCTGACGAGCCAGCCTTCTCCAATC
TTTCCCCACATTATCACATATGACGTTAAATGCTGCACACAGGTCTTCTTCCCCAGGCGCGGCCCCGGCC
GCCGCCCCCGCCTCNAAGTCGTCGACGCGCCGCAGCAGGTCGTGGCGCCGCAGGGAGGCGAGCAGCTCGC
GCAGGAGCTCGGTGTGCCCGGGCTCCAGGTCGTTCTGCTCCAGTAGCATGGAGAAGAGGTCTAGGCCGCT
CTGCACGCGCTCCAGCTTGCGCTTGCCCACGCGCCCGAGGCATAGGAACTTGAGCTCGGTCAGCTCGCTG
CTCGACAGGCTGGACGACACCGAGTGCAGCAGCACCAGGAACGGGTCCATGAATTCGGATCCGATATCAG
CCATGG
