>Addgene plasmid #78803 | pET32a-His-FADD | addgene partial sequence | sequence record 149116 | T7 5'-TAATACGACTCACTATAGGG-3'
TAATTTTGTTTAACTTTAAGAAGGAGATATACATATGAGCGATAAAATTATTCACCTGACTGACGACAGT
TTTGACACGGATGTACTCAAAGCGGACGGGGCGATCCTCGTCGATTTCTGGGCAGAGTGGTGCGGTCCGT
GCAAAATGATCGCCCCGATTCTGGATGAAATCGCTGACGAATATCAGGGCAAACTGACCGTTGCAAAACT
GAACATCGATCAAAACCCTGGCACTGCGCCGAAATATGGCATCCGTGGTATCCCGACTCTGCTGCTGTTC
AAAAACGGTGAAGTGGCGGCAACCAAAGTGGGTGCACTGTCTAAAGGTCAGTTGAAAGAGTTCCTCGACG
CTAACCTGGCCGGTTCTGGTTCTGGCCATATGCACCATCATCATCATCATTCTTCTGGTCTGGTGCCACG
CGGTTCTGGTATGAAAGAAACCGCTGCTGCTAAATTCGAACGCCAGCACATGGACAGCCCAGATCTGGGT
ACCGACGACGACGACAAGGCCATGGCTGATATCGGATCCGAATTCATGGACCCGTTCCTGGTGCTGCTGC
ACTCGGTGTCGTCCAGCCTGTCGAGCAGCGAGCTGACCGAGCTCAAGTTCCTATGCCTCGGGCGCGTGGG
CAAGCGCAAGCTGGAGCGCGTGCAGAGCGGCCTAGACCTCTTCTCCATGCTACTGGAGCAGAACGACCTG
GAGCCCGGGCACACCGAGCTCCTGCGCGAGCTGCTCGCCTCCCTGCGGCGCCACGACCTGCTGCGGCGCG
TCGACGACTTCGAGGCGGGGGCGGCGGCCGGGGCCGCGCCTGGGGAAGAAGA
