[The description below was written by a language model from this plasmid's Addgene catalogue record.]
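Description:
pET32a-His-FADD is a bacterial expression plasmid built on the pET-32a backbone and designed for producing recombinant human FADD (Fas-associated death domain protein, also listed under the aliases GIG3 and MORT1) in E. coli. It carries ampicillin resistance for selection and is recorded as a low-copy plasmid maintained in a standard cloning strain. Because transcription of the insert is driven by the T7 promoter, protein production requires a host that supplies T7 RNA polymerase, such as a DE3 lysogen, rather than the propagation strain.

The FADD coding sequence is placed downstream of the N-terminal fusion module provided by the backbone. According to the record, this comprises thioredoxin (TrxA), which is commonly used to improve the solubility and folding of heterologous proteins in bacteria, a 6x His tag for immobilised metal affinity purification, a thrombin cleavage site that allows part of the fusion partner to be removed after purification, and an S-tag that can serve for detection or an alternative affinity step. The insert was introduced by restriction enzyme cloning, but the record does not state which sites were used or whether they were preserved, so the exact junction between the tags and FADD is not documented. No feature table is supplied, so other backbone elements cannot be confirmed here.

The stated purpose of the construct is purification of His-tagged recombinant FADD protein, an adaptor in death receptor signalling, which would suit it to in vitro biochemical and binding studies.
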