Addgene plasmid #78803: pET32a-His-FADD
Purpose: To purify His-tagged recombinant FADD protein
Depositing lab: Jaewhan Song. Depositing organization: Yonsei University.
Backbone
  Vector backbone: pET-32a
  Backbone manufacturer: Novagen
  Vector type: Bacterial Expression
Growth in bacteria
  Bacterial resistance: Ampicillin, 100 μg/mL
  Growth temperature: 37°C
  Growth strain: DH5alpha
  Copy number: Low Copy
Gene/Insert
  Gene/Insert name: GIG3
  Species: H. sapiens (human)
  Entrez Gene: FADD (a.k.a. GIG3, IMD90, MORT1)
  Promoter: T7
  Tag / fusion protein: 6x His (N terminal on backbone); Thrombin cleavage site (N terminal on backbone); S-Tag (N terminal on backbone); TrxA (thioredoxin) (N terminal on backbone)
  Cloning method: Restriction Enzyme; 5′ cloning site unknown (unknown if destroyed); 3′ cloning site unknown (unknown if destroyed)
  Sequencing primers: 5′ T7; 3′ T7 terminal
Terms and licenses: Academic/Nonprofit Terms; Industry Terms: Not Available to Industry
How to cite: pET32a-His-FADD was a gift from Jaewhan Song (Addgene plasmid # 78803 ; http://n2t.net/addgene:78803 ; RRID:Addgene_78803)
